>Addgene plasmid #194806 | MAC-C Sars-CoV-2 N_D3L | addgene full sequence | sequence record 386018 | Addgene Partial NGS Result
TGCGCTCACTGCCCGCTTTCCAGTCGGGAAACCTGTCGTGCCAGCTGCATTAATGAATCGGCCAACGCGC
GGGGAGAGGCGGTTTGCGTATTGGGCGCTCTTCCGCTTCCTCGCTCACTGACTCGCTGCGCTCGGTCGTT
CGGCTGCGGCGAGCGGTATCAGCTCACTCAAAGGCGGTAATACGGTTATCCACAGAATCAGGGGATAACG
CAGGAAAGAACATGTGAGCAAAAGGCCAGCAAAAGGCCAGGAACCGTAAAAAGGCCGCGTTGCTGGCGTT
TTTCCATAGGCTCCGCCCCCCTGACGAGCATCACAAAAATCGACGCTCAAGTCAGAGGTGGCGAAACCCG
ACAGGACTATAAAGATACCAGGCGTTTCCCCCTGGAAGCTCCCTCGTGCGCTCTCCTGTTCCGACCCTGC
CGCTTACCGGATACCTGTCCGCCTTTCTCCCTTCGGGAAGCGTGGCGCTTTCTCATAGCTCACGCTGTAG
GTATCTCAGTTCGGTGTAGGTCGTTCGCTCCAAGCTGGGCTGTGTGCACGAACCCCCCGTTCAGCCCGAC
CGCTGCGCCTTATCCGGTAACTATCGTCTTGAGTCCAACCCGGTAAGACACGACTTATCGCCACTGGCAG
CAGCCACTGGTAACAGGATTAGCAGAGCGAGGTATGTAGGCGGTGCTACAGAGTTCTTGAAGTGGTGGCC
TAACTACGGCTACACTAGAAGAACAGTATTTGGTATCTGCGCTCTGCTGAAGCCAGTTACCTTCGGAAAA
AGAGTTGGTAGCTCTTGATCCGGCAAACAAACCACCGCTGGTAGCGGTGGTTTTTTTGTTTGCAAGCAGC
AGATTACGCGCAGAAAAAAAGGATCTCAAGAAGATCCTTTGATCTTTTCTACGGGGTCTGACGCTCAGTG
GAACGAAAACTCACGTTAAGGGATTTTGGTCATGAGATTATCAAAAAGGATCTTCACCTAGATCCTTTTA
AATTAAAAATGAAGTTTTAAATCAATCTAAAGTATATATGAGTAAACTTGGTCTGACAGTTACCAATGCT
TAATCAGTGAGGCACCTATCTCAGCGATCTGTCTATTTCGTTCATCCATAGTTGCCTGACTCCCCGTCGT
GTAGATAACTACGATACGGGAGGGCTTACCATCTGGCCCCAGTGCTGCAATGATACCGCGAGACCCACGC
TCACCGGCTCCAGATTTATCAGCAATAAACCAGCCAGCCGGAAGGGCCGAGCGCAGAAGTGGTCCTGCAA
CTTTATCCGCCTCCATCCAGTCTATTAATTGTTGCCGGGAAGCTAGAGTAAGTAGTTCGCCAGTTAATAG
TTTGCGCAACGTTGTTGCCATTGCTACAGGCATCGTGGTGTCACGCTCGTCGTTTGGTATGGCTTCATTC
AGCTCCGGTTCCCAACGATCAAGGCGAGTTACATGATCCCCCATGTTGTGCAAAAAAGCGGTTAGCTCCT
TCGGTCCTCCGATCGTTGTCAGAAGTAAGTTGGCCGCAGTGTTATCACTCATGGTTATGGCAGCACTGCA
TAATTCTCTTACTGTCATGCCATCCGTAAGATGCTTTTCTGTGACTGGTGAGTACTCAACCAAGTCATTC
TGAGAATAGTGTATGCGGCGACCGAGTTGCTCTTGCCCGGCGTCAATACGGGATAATACCGCGCCACATA
GCAGAACTTTAAAAGTGCTCATCATTGGAAAACGTTCTTCGGGGCGAAAACTCTCAAGGATCTTACCGCT
GTTGAGATCCAGTTCGATGTAACCCACTCGTGCACCCAACTGATCTTCAGCATCTTTTACTTTCACCAGC
GTTTCTGGGTGAGCAAAAACAGGAAGGCAAAATGCCGCAAAAAAGGGAATAAGGGCGACACGGAAATGTT
GAATACTCATACTCTTCCTTTTTCAATATTATTGAAGCATTTATCAGGGTTATTGTCTCATGAGCGGATA
CATATTTGAATGTATTTAGAAAAATAAACAAATAGGGGTTCCGCGCACATTTCCCCGAAAAGTGCCACCT
GACGTCGACGGATCGGGAGATCTCCCGATCCCCTATGGTGCACTCTCAGTACAATCTGCTCTGATGCCGC
ATAGTTAAGCCAGTATCTGCTCCCTGCTTGTGTGTTGGAGGTCGCTGAGTAGTGCGCGAGCAAAATTTAA
GCTACAACAAGGCAAGGCTTGACCGACAATTGCATGAAGAATCTGCTTAGGGTTAGGCGTTTTGCGCTGC
TTCGCGATGTACGGGCCAGATATACGCGTTGACATTGATTATTGACTAGTTATTAATAGTAATCAATTAC
GGGGTCATTAGTTCATAGCCCATATATGGAGTTCCGCGTTACATAACTTACGGTAAATGGCCCGCCTGGC
TGACCGCCCAACGACCCCCGCCCATTGACGTCAATAATGACGTATGTTCCCATAGTAACGCCAATAGGGA
CTTTCCATTGACGTCAATGGGTGGAGTATTTACGGTAAACTGCCCACTTGGCAGTACATCAAGTGTATCA
TATGCCAAGTACGCCCCCTATTGACGTCAATGACGGTAAATGGCCCGCCTGGCATTATGCCCAGTACATG
ACCTTATGGGACTTTCCTACTTGGCAGTACATCTACGTATTAGTCATCGCTATTACCATGGTGATGCGGT
TTTGGCAGTACATCAATGGGCGTGGATAGCGGTTTGACTCACGGGGATTTCCAAGTCTCCACCCCATTGA
CGTCAATGGGAGTTTGTTTTGGCACCAAAATCAACGGGACTTTCCAAAATGTCGTAACAACTCCGCCCCA
TTGACGCAAATGGGCGGTAGGCGTGTACGGTGGGAGGTCTATATAAGCAGAGCTCTCCCTATCAGTGATA
GAGATCTCCCTATCAGTGATAGAGATCGTCGACGAGCTCGTTTAGTGAACCGTCAGATCGCCTGGAGACG
CCATCCACGCTGTTTTGACCTCCATAGAAGACACCGGGACCGATCCAGCCTCCGGACTCTAGCGTTTAAA
CTTAAGCTTGGTACCGAGCTCGGATCCACTAGTCCAGTGTGGTGGAATTCTGCAGATATCAACAAGTTTG
TACAAAAAAGTTGGCATGTCCCTCAACGGTCCCCAGAACCAGCGTAACGCTCCAAGGATCACCTTCGGTG
GACCTAGCGACTCCACCGGCAGCAACCAGAACGGAGAACGCTCCGGAGCCAGAAGCAAGCAGCGTAGGCC
ACAGGGCCTGCCTAACAACACCGCCAGCTGGTTCACCGCTCTGACCCAGCACGGAAAGGAAGACCTGAAG
TTCCCAAGGGGACAGGGCGTGCCAATCAACACCAACAGCTCTCCAGACGACCAGATCGGATACTACAGGC
GTGCCACCAGGCGCATCAGAGGAGGCGACGGAAAGATGAAGGACCTGTCTCCTAGGTGGTACTTCTACTA
CCTGGGCACCGGACCAGAGGCTGGTCTGCCATACGGCGCCAACAAGGACGGCATCATCTGGGTGGCTACC
GAGGGAGCTCTGAACACCCCAAAGGACCACATCGGAACCCGTAACCCTGCCAACAACGCTGCCATCGTGC
TGCAGCTGCCACAGGGAACCACCCTGCCCAAGGGATTCTACGCTGAGGGCTCCAGGGGTGGAAGCCAGGC
TAGCTCTCGTTCTTCCAGCCGTTCTAGGAACAGCTCCCGCAACTCTACCCCAGGAAGCTCCAGAGGCACC
AGCCCAGCTCGTATGGCCGGCAACGGAGGTGACGCCGCTCTGGCTCTGCTGCTGCTGGACCGTCTGAACC
AGCTGGAAAGCAAGATGTCCGGAAAGGGTCAGCAGCAGCAGGGCCAGACCGTGACCAAGAAGTCTGCCGC
TGAGGCCTCTAAGAAGCCCAGGCAGAAGAGGACCGCTACCAAGGCCTACAACGTGACCCAGGCCTTCGGA
AGACGTGGACCTGAACAGACCCAGGGAAACTTCGGCGACCAGGAGCTGATCCGCCAGGGAACCGACTACA
AGCACTGGCCACAGATCGCTCAGTTCGCCCCTTCTGCTAGCGCCTTCTTCGGAATGTCCAGGATCGGAAT
GGAGGTGACCCCTTCCGGCACCTGGCTGACCTACACCGGAGCTATCAAGCTGGACGACAAGGACCCCAAC
TTCAAGGACCAGGTGATCCTGCTGAACAAGCACATCGACGCCTACAAGACCTTCCCACCTACCGAGCCAA
AGAAGGACAAGAAGAAGAAGGCCGACGAAACCCAGGCCCTGCCACAGAGGCAGAAGAAGCAGCAGACCGT
GACCCTGCTGCCAGCTGCTGACCTGGACGACTTCTCCAAGCAGCTGCAGCAGTCTATGAGCTCTGCTGAC
TCCACCCAGGCTTACCCAACTTTCTTGTACAAAGTGGTTGATATCAAGGCCGCCGACATCACCAGCCTGT
ACAAGAAAGTGGGGTGGAGCCATCCCCAGTTCGAGAAGGGCGGAGGATCTGGCGGCGGAAGCGGCGGAGG
AAGCTGGTCCCACCCTCAGTTTGAGAAAGGCACCGAGCTGGGCAGCACCATGGCCAGCTACCCCTACGAC
GTGCCCGACTACGCCAAGGACAACACCGTGCCCCTGAAGCTGATCGCCCTGCTGGCCAACGGCGAGTTCC
ACTCTGGCGAGCAGCTGGGCGAGACACTGGGCATGAGCAGAGCCGCCATCAACAAGCACATCCAGACCCT
GCGGGACTGGGGCGTGGACGTGTTCACAGTGCCCGGCAAGGGCTACAGCCTGCCCGAGCCCATCCAGCTG
CTGAACGCCAAGCAGATCCTGGGCCAGCTGGATGGCGGATCTGTGGSGTKGAGCCATCCCCAGTTCGAGA
AGGGCGGAGGATCTGGCGGCGGAAGCGGCGGAGGAAGCTGGTCCCACCCTCAGTTTGAGAAAGGCACCGA
GCTGGGCAGCACCATGGCCAGCTACCCCTACGACGTGCCCGACTACGCCAAGGACAACACCGTGCCCCTG
AAGCTGATCGCCCTGCTGGCCAACGGCGAGTTCCACTCTGGCGAGCAGCTGGGCGAGACACTGGGCATGA
GCAGAGCCGCCATCAACAAGCACATCCAGACCCTGCGGGACTGGGGCGTGGACGTGTTCACAGTGCCCGG
CAAGGGCTACAGCCTGCCCGAGCCCATCCAGCTGCTGAACGCCAAGCAGATCCTGGGCCAGCTGGATGGC
GGATCTGTGGCCGTGCTGCCCGTGATCGACAGCACCAACCAGTATCTGCTCGACCGGATCGGCGAGCTGA
AGTCCGGCGACGCCTGTATCGCCGAGTACCAGCAGGCCGGCAGAGGCGGCAGGGGCAGAAAGTGGTTCAG
CCCCTTCGGCGCCAACCTGTACCTGAGCATGTTCTGGAGACTGGAACAGGGCCCAGCCGCCGCTATTGGC
CTGAGCCTGGTCATCGGCATCGTGATGGCCGAGGTGCTGCGGAAGCTGGGCGCCGACAAAGTGCGCGTGA
AGTGGCCCAACGACCTGTATCTGCAGGACCGGAAGCTGGCCGGCATCCTGGTGGAACTGACCGGCAAAAC
AGGCGACGCCGCCCAGATCGTGATCGGCGCTGGCATCAACATGGCCATGCGGCGGGTGGAAGAGAGCGTG
GTCAACCAGGGCTGGATCACCCTGCAGGAAGCCGGCATCAACCTGGACCGGAACACCCTGGCCGCCATGC
TGATCAGAGAGCTGAGAGCCGCCCTGGAACTGTTCGAGCAGGAAGGCCTGGCCCCCTACCTGAGCAGATG
GGAGAAGCTGGACAACTTCATCAACCGGCCCGTGAAACTGATCATCGGCGACAAAGAGATCTTCGGCATC
AGCCGGGGCATCGACAAGCAGGGGGCCCTGCTCCTGGAACAGGACGGCATCATCAAGCCCTGGATGGGCG
GCGAGATCAGCCTGCGGAGCGCCGAGAAGTGATGACTCGAGTCTAGAGGGCCCGTTTAAACCCGCTGATC
AGCCTCGACTGTGCCTTCTAGTTGCCAGCCATCTGTTGTTTGCCCCTCCCCCGTGCCTTCCTTGACCCTG
GAAGGTGCCACTCCCACTGTCCTTTCCTAATAAAATGAGGAAATTGCATCGCATTGTCTGAGTAGGTGTC
ATTCTATTCTGGGGGGTGGGGTGGGGCAGGACAGCAAGGGGGAGGATTGGGAAGACAATAGCAGGCATGC
TGGGGATGCGGTGGGCTCTATGGCTTCTGAGGCGGAAAGAACCAGCTGGGGCTCTAGGGGGTATCCCC
[124 nt withheld, positions 6229-6352]
C
[91 nt withheld, positions 6354-6444]
AGGGTGATGGTTCACGTACCTAGAAGTTCCTATTCCGAAGTTCCTATTCTCTAGAAAGTATAGGAACTTC
CTTGGCCAAAAAGCCTGAACTCACCGCGACGTCTGTCGAGAAGTTTCTGATCGAAAAGTTCGACAGCGTC
TCCGACCTGATGCAGCTCTCGGAGGGCGAAGAATCTCGTGCTTTCAGCTTCGATGTAGGAGGGCGTGGAT
ATGTCCTGCGGGTAAATAGCTGCGCCGATGGTTTCTACAAAGATCGTTATGTTTATCGGCACTTTGCATC
GGCCGCGCTCCCGATTCCGGAAGTGCTTGACATTGGGGAATTCAGCGAGAGCCTGACCTATTGCATCTCC
CGCCGTGCACAGGGTGTCACGTTGCAAGACCTGCCTGAAACCGAACTGCCCGCTGTTCTGCAGCCGGTCG
CGGAGGCCATGGATGCGATCGCTGCGGCCGATCTTAGCCAGACGAGCGGGTTCGGCCCATTCGGACCGCA
AGGAATCGGTCAATACACTACATGGCGTGATTTCATATGCGCGATTGCTGATCCCCATGTGTATCACTGG
CAAACTGTGATGGACGACACCGTCAGTGCGTCCGTCGCGCAGGCTCTCGATGAGCTGATGCTTTGGGCCG
AGGACTGCCCCGAAGTCCGGCACCTCGTGCACGCGGATTTCGGCTCCAACAATGTCCTGACGGACAATGG
CCGCATAACAGCGGTCATTGACTGGAGCGAGGCGATGTTCGGGGATTCCCAATACGAGGTCGCCAACATC
TTCTTCTGGAGGCCGTGGTTGGCTTGTATGGAGCAGCAGACGCGCTACTTCGAGCGGAGGCATCCGGAGC
TTGCAGGATCGCCGCGGCTCCGGGCGTATATGCTCCGCATTGGTCTTGACCAACTCTATCAGAGCTTGGT
TGACGGCAATTTCGATGATGCAGCTTGGGCGCAGGGTCGATGCGACGCAATCGTCCGATCCGGAGCCGGG
ACTGTCGGGCGTACACAAATCGCCCGCAGAAGCGCGGCCGTCTGGACCGATGGCTGTGTAGAAGTACTCG
CCGATAGTGGAAACCGACGCCCCAGCACTCGTCCGAGGGCAAAGGAATAGCACGTACTACGAGATTTCGA
TTCCACCGCCGCCTTCTATGAAAGGTTGGGCTTCGGAATCGTTTTCCGGGACGCCGGCTGGATGATCCTC
CAGCGCGGGGATCTCATGCTGGAGTTCTTCGCCCACCCCAACTTGTTTATTGCAGCTTATAATGGTTACA
AATAAAGCAATAGCATCACAAATTTCACAAATAAAGCATTTTTTTCACTGCATTCTAGTTGTGGTTTGTC
CAAACTCATCAATGTATCTTATCATGTCTGTATACCGTCGACCTCTAGCTAGAGCTTGGCGTAATCATGG
TCATAGCTGTTTCCTGTGTGAAATTGTTATCCGCTCACAATTCCACACAACATACGAGCCGGAAGCATAA
AGTGTAAAGCCTGGGGTGCCTAATGAGTGAGCTAACTCACATTAATTGCGT
Features (pLannotate 1.2.2; 24 found; start..end, strand, type, name):
      6..98      -  CDS            lacI (fragment): lac repressor; lacI; The lac repressor binds to the lac operator to inhibit transcription in E. coli. This inhibition can be relieved by adding lactose or isopropyl-β-D-thiogalactopyranoside (IPTG).
    281..869     -  rep_origin     ori: high-copy-number ColE1/pMB1/pBR322/pUC origin of replication
   1040..1900    -  CDS            AmpR: β-lactamase; bla; confers resistance to ampicillin, carbenicillin, and related antibiotics
   1901..2005    -  promoter       AmpR promoter: bla
   2064..2116    -  misc_feature   bom (fragment): basis of mobility region from pBR322
   2271..2650    +  enhancer       CMV enhancer: human cytomegalovirus immediate early enhancer
   2651..2854    +  promoter       CMV promoter: human cytomegalovirus (CMV) immediate early promoter
   2856..2875    +  promoter       PLtetO-1 promoter (fragment): modified phage lambda PL promoter with tet operator sites (Lutz and Bujard, 1997)
   2877..2896    +  promoter       PLtetO-1 promoter (fragment): modified phage lambda PL promoter with tet operator sites (Lutz and Bujard, 1997)
   2904..2937    +  promoter       TRE3GV promoter (fragment): 3rd-generation Tet-responsive promoter that can be activated by binding of Tet-On® 3G, optimized for retroviral and lentiviral vectors
   3073..3090    +  protein_bind   attB1 (fragment): mutant version of attB; core recombination site for the Gateway® BP reaction BP Clonase™
   3096..4352    +  CDS            N: NCAP_SARS2 - Experimental evidence at protein level: Swiss-Prot protein existence level 1. Packages the positive strand viral genome RNA into a helical ribonucleocapsid (RNP) and plays a fundamental role during virion assembly through its interactions with the viral genome and membrane protein M. Plays an important role in enhancing the efficiency of subgenomic viral RNA transcription as well as viral replication (By similarity). May modulate transforming growth factor-beta signaling by binding host smad3 (By similarity). From Severe acute respiratory syndrome coronavirus 2 (2019-nCoV) (SARS-C
   4354..4378    -  protein_bind   attB2: mutant version of attB; recombination site for the Gateway® BP reaction BP Clonase™
   4950..5909    +  CDS            birA: BIRA_ECOLI - Also known as bioR, dhbB. Experimental evidence at protein level: Swiss-Prot protein existence level 1. Acts both as a biotin--[acetyl-CoA-carboxylase] ligase and a biotin-operon repressor. In the presence of ATP, BirA activates biotin to form the BirA-biotinyl-5'-adenylate (BirA-bio-5'-AMP or holoBirA) complex. HoloBirA can either transfer the biotinyl moiety to the biotin carboxyl carrier protein (BCCP) subunit of acetyl-CoA carboxylase, or bind to the biotin operator site and inhibit transcription of the operon. From Escherichia coli (strain K12).
   5959..6183    +  polyA_signal   bGH poly(A) signal: bovine growth hormone polyadenylation signal
   6187..6208    +  promoter       SV40 promoter (fragment): SV40 enhancer and early promoter
   6229..6462    +  rep_origin     f1 ori (fragment) (sequence partly withheld): f1 bacteriophage origin of replication; arrow indicates direction of (+) strand synthesis
   6467..6514    +  protein_bind   FRT: FLP-mediated recombination occurs in the 8-bp core sequence TCTAGAAA (Turan and Bode, 2011). FLP recombinase from the Saccharomyces cerevisiae 2μ plasmid
   6522..7544    +  CDS            HygR: aminoglycoside phosphotransferase from E. coli; aph(4)-Ia; confers resistance to hygromycin
   7554..7679    +  CDS            ble (fragment): BLE_KLEPN - Experimental evidence at protein level: Swiss-Prot protein existence level 1. Binding protein with a strong affinity to the bleomycin family of antibiotics. Binds to CL990; an antimitotic-antibiotic compound. From Klebsiella pneumoniae.
   7674..7795    +  polyA_signal   SV40 poly(A) signal: SV40 polyadenylation signal
   7868..7884    -  protein_bind   lac operator: The lac repressor binds to the lac operator to inhibit transcription in E. coli. This inhibition can be relieved by adding lactose or isopropyl-β-D-thiogalactopyranoside (IPTG). lac repressor encoded by lacI
   7892..7922    -  promoter       lac promoter: promoter for the E. coli lac operon
   7937..7958    -  protein_bind   CAP binding site: CAP binding activates transcription in the presence of cAMP. E. coli catabolite activator protein
