[The description below was written by a language model from this plasmid's Addgene catalogue record and pLannotate feature annotations shown in this document.]
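Description:
MAC-C Sars-CoV-2 N_D3L is a mammalian expression plasmid built by Gateway recombination into the MAC-tag-C destination backbone. It carries the SARS-CoV-2 nucleocapsid (N) open reading frame with the D3L substitution. In bacteria it is maintained as a high-copy plasmid through a ColE1/pUC-type origin and selected with ampicillin via the β-lactamase gene. A partial f1 origin and lac promoter/operator remnants are also annotated as backbone leftovers.

The N coding sequence sits between attB1 and attB2 sites left by Gateway cloning, downstream of the CMV enhancer and promoter. Short matches to tet operator–containing promoters lie immediately after the CMV promoter, which suggests a tetracycline-regulatable CMV/TetO arrangement, although the record does not state this explicitly. Downstream of attB2 is the backbone-encoded C-terminal MAC tag. The feature table identifies an E. coli BirA biotin ligase coding region there, followed by a bovine growth hormone polyadenylation signal. About 570 nt between attB2 and BirA is unannotated, and the record does not itemise the tag's other components.

An FRT site placed directly upstream of a hygromycin resistance gene that has no complete annotated promoter, followed by an SV40 polyadenylation signal, is the layout used for FLP-mediated integration into a genomic FRT landing site. In that design, hygromycin selects for correctly integrated stable lines.

A biotin ligase fusion of this kind supports proximity-dependent biotinylation, so the construct fits the interactome mapping implied by the associated study of how SARS-CoV-2 proteins and their variants affect host proteins. The sequence record is labelled a partial NGS result, so the annotation may not be complete.
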