Addgene plasmid #194806: MAC-C Sars-CoV-2 N_D3L
Purpose: Sars-CoV-2 N_D3L in MAC-C destination vector
Depositing lab: Markku Varjosalo. Depositing organization: University of Helsinki, Institute of Biotechnology. Publication: The comprehensive SARS-CoV-2 ‘hijackome’ knowledge base— reveals significant changes in host cell protein expression and activation by multiple SARS-CoV-2 variants. Varjosalo M, Huuskonen S, Liu X, Redchuk T, Salokas K, Lundberg R, Maljanen S, Belik M, Reinholm A, Kolehmainen P, Tripathi G, Laine P, Belanov S, Auvinen P, Vartiainen M, Laine L, Österlund P, Julkkunen I, Kakkola L. 10 May 2024, Research Square 10.21203/rs.3.rs-4322477/v1.
Backbone
  Vector backbone: MAC-tag-C (#108077)
  Vector type: Mammalian Expression
  Selectable markers: Hygromycin
Growth in bacteria
  Bacterial resistance: Ampicillin, 100 μg/mL
  Growth temperature: 37°C
  Growth strain: DH5alpha
  Copy number: High Copy
Gene/Insert
  Gene/Insert name: N_N_D3L (alt name: Nucleocapsid N_D3L)
  Species: Sars-CoV-2
  Mutation: N_D3L
  Entrez Gene: N (a.k.a. GU280_gp10)
  Tag / fusion protein: MAC-C (C terminal on backbone)
Terms and licenses: Academic/Nonprofit Terms; Industry Terms
Depositor comments: Please visit https://doi.org/10.21203/rs.3.rs-4322477/v1 for preprint.
How to cite: MAC-C Sars-CoV-2 N_D3L was a gift from Markku Varjosalo (Addgene plasmid # 194806 ; http://n2t.net/addgene:194806 ; RRID:Addgene_194806)
